>Addgene plasmid #25183 | HECTD1 | depositor partial sequence | sequence record 11657 | Author sequence
[198 nt withheld, positions 1-198]
GGGTACGACCCTGAT
