>Addgene plasmid #25183 | HECTD1 | addgene partial sequence | sequence record 31262 | 25183 with T7
AATATTTTGTTTACTTTAGAAGGAGATATACCATGCATCATCATCATCATCACAGCAGCGGCAGAGAAAA
CTTGTATTTCCAGGGC
[198 nt withheld, positions 87-284]
GGGTACGACCCTGATTGATGACGAAGCTTGCGGCCGCACTCGAGCACCACCACCACCACCACTGAGATCC
GGCTGCTAACAAAGCCCGAAAGGAAGCTGAGTTGGCTGCTGCCACCGCTGAGCAATAACTAGCATAACCC
CTTGGGGCCTCTAAACGGGTCTTGAGGGGTTTTTTGCTGAAAGGAGGAACTATATCCGGATTGGCGAATG
GG
[124 nt withheld, positions 497-620]
C
[91 nt withheld, positions 622-712]
A
[49 nt withheld, positions 714-762]
CCTTTGACGTTGGAGTCCACGTTCTTTAATAGTGGACTCTTGTTCCAAACTGGAAC
