[The description below was written by a language model from this plasmid's Addgene catalogue record.]
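Description:
HECTD1 is a bacterial expression plasmid built on the pET28a-MHL backbone, a structural-genomics derivative of the pET28a vector, recorded at 7325 bp without insert. It is selected with kanamycin and is listed as high copy. No feature table accompanies the record, so the origin of replication, promoter and terminator are not explicitly annotated. However, the use of T7 and T7-terminator sequencing primers fits the usual pET arrangement, in which the insert sits between a T7 promoter and T7 terminator and is transcribed by T7 RNA polymerase in a suitable E. coli expression host.

The insert is a 213 bp fragment of human HECTD1, a HECT-domain E3 ubiquitin ligase. The insert name indicates that it covers residues 1273 to 1343, a region the record calls the CPH domain. It is therefore a single-domain construct rather than the full open reading frame, as the catalogue purpose line cautions. The fragment was introduced by restriction enzyme cloning and carries an N-terminal His tag, which allows purification of the recombinant protein by immobilised metal affinity chromatography. The record does not state whether a protease cleavage site separates the tag from the domain.

The stated purpose is bacterial production of this domain for structure determination, and the entry links the construct to a deposited Protein Data Bank structure of the same fragment. It is suited to producing the isolated HECTD1 CPH domain for crystallographic, biophysical or binding studies.
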