Addgene plasmid #25183: HECTD1
Purpose: Bacterial expression for structure determination; may not be full ORF
Depositing lab: Cheryl Arrowsmith. Depositing organization: University of Toronto.
Backbone
  Vector backbone: pET28a-MHL
  Backbone manufacturer: SGC
  Backbone size w/o insert (bp): 7325
  Vector type: Bacterial Expression
Growth in bacteria
  Bacterial resistance: Kanamycin, 50 μg/mL
  Growth temperature: 37°C
  Growth strain: DH5alpha
  Copy number: High Copy
Gene/Insert
  Gene/Insert name: hectd1.1273.1343 (alt names: PDB: 3DKM; HECTD1 CPH Domain)
  Species: H. sapiens (human)
  Insert size (bp): 213
  GenBank ID: PDB: 3DKM
  Entrez Gene: HECTD1 (a.k.a. EULIR)
  Tag / fusion protein: His (N terminal on insert)
  Cloning method: Restriction Enzyme
  Sequencing primers: 5′ T7; 3′ T7-term
Terms and licenses: Academic/Nonprofit Terms; Industry Terms: Not Available to Industry
Depositor comments: PDB: 3DKM. http://www.thesgc.org/structures/3DKM/
How to cite: HECTD1 was a gift from Cheryl Arrowsmith (Addgene plasmid # 25183 ; http://n2t.net/addgene:25183 ; RRID:Addgene_25183)
